>Addgene plasmid #177741 | iDianiSnFR | addgene full sequence | sequence record 348683 | Addgene NGS Result
CGCCTCTCCCCGCGCGTTGGCCGATTCATTAATGCAGGATCTCGATCCCGCGAAATTAATACGACTCACT
ATAGGGAGACCACAACGGTTTCCCTCTAGAAATAATTTTGTTTAACTTTAAGAAGGAGATATACATATGC
ATCATCATCATCATCATGGTTATCCCTATGATGTTCCAGATTATGCTGGGGCCCAGCCGGCCAGATCTGC
GAACGACACCGTAGTTGTGGGCTCGATCGATTTTACAGAAGGGATTATCGTCGCAAACATGGTGGCAGAG
ATGATTGAGGCGCATACAGACCTTAAGGTGGTTCGCAAACTGAACCTTGGCGGGCGTAACGTTAACTTTG
AAGCCATTAAACGCGGAGGTGCGAATAATGGTATTGACATTTACGTGGAGTACACTGGGTCCGGTCTTGT
GGATATTCTGGGGTTCCCGGAGCCGAACGTCTATATCACCGCCGACAAGCAGAAGAACGGCATCAAGGCG
AACTTCAAGATCCGCCACAACATGGAGGACGGCAGCGTGCAGCTCGCCGACCACTACCAGCAGAACACCC
CCATCGGCGACGGCCCCGTGCTGCTGCCCGACAACCACTACCTGAGCACCCAGTCCGTGCTGAGCAAAGA
CCCCAACGAGAAGCGCGATCACATGGTCCTGCTGGAGTTCGTGACCGCCGCCGGGATCACTCTCGGCATG
GACGAGCTGTACAAGGGCGGTACCGGAGGGAGCATGAGCAAGGGCGAGGAGCTGTTCACCGGGGTGGTGC
CCATCCTGGTCGAGCTGGACGGCGGCGTAAACGGCCACAAGTTCAGCGTGCGCGGCGAGGGCGAGGGCGA
TGCCACCAACGGCAAGCTGACCCTGAAGTTCATCTGCACCACCGGCAAGCTGCCCGTGCCCTGGCCCACC
CTCGTGACCACCCTGACCTACGGCGTGCAGTGCTTCAGCCGCTACCCCGACCACATGAAGCAGCACGACT
TCTTCAAGTCCGCCATGCCCGAAGGCTACGTCCAGGAGCGCACCATCAGCTTCAAGGACGACGGCACCTA
CAAGACCCGCGCCGAGGTGAAGTTCGAGGGCGACACCCTGGTGAACCGCATCGAGCTGAAGGGCATCGAC
TTCAAGGAGGACGGCAACATCCTGGGGCACAAGCTGGAGTACAACTTTCCGCCGCCCAACTCTACTGATC
CAGAAGGTGCATACGAAACCGTGAAGAAGGAGTACAAACGTAAATGGAATATTGTATGGCTCAAACCACT
GGGATTCAACAATACGTATACGCTTGGGGTTAAAGACGAACTGGCGAAACAGTATAACCTTAAAACCTTC
AGTGACTTAGCGAAAATCTCGGATAAGCTGATTCTGGGTGCAACGATGTTCTTTTTAGAAAATCCCGATG
GTTACCCAGGCCTGCAAAAACTGTACAATTTCAAATTCAAGCACACCAAAAGCATGGACATGGGTATTCG
CTATACCGCCATTGATAATAACGAAGTTCAGGTAATTGATGCCTGGGCCACTGATGGCTTGCTGGTGAGC
CACAAATTAAAAATTCTGGAGGATGATAAAGCGTTCTTCCCGCCGTATTATGCTGCCCCCATCATCCGTC
AGGATGTCTTAGATAAGCATCCTGAACTGAAGGACGTGCTGAACAAACTCGCGAATCAAATTTCACTGGA
AGAAATGCAGAAACTGAATTACAAGGTGGACGGTGAGGGTCAGGACCCAGCGAAAGTAGCTAAGGAGTTT
TTGAAAGAGAAAGGTTTAATTCTGCAGGTCGACGAACAAAAACTCATCTCAGAAGAGGATCTGAATTAAG
AATTCGAAGCTTGATCCGGCTGCTAACAAAGCCCGAAAGGAAGCTGAGTTGGCTGCTGCCACCGCTGAGC
AATAACTAGCATAACCCCTTGGGGCCTCTAAACGGGTCTTGAGGGGTTTTTTGCTGAAAGGAGGAACTAT
ATCCGGATCTGGCGTAATAGCGAAGAGGCCCGCACCGATCGCCCTTCCCAACAGTTGCGCAGCCTGAATG
GCGAATGGG
[124 nt withheld, positions 2040-2163]
C
[91 nt withheld, positions 2165-2255]
A
[49 nt withheld, positions 2257-2305]
CCTTTGACGTTGGAGTCCATGTTCTTT
[37 nt withheld, positions 2333-2369]
ACCCTATCTCGGTCTATTCTTTTGATTTATAAGGGATTTTGCCGATTTCGGCCTATTGGTTAAAAAATGA
GCTGATTTAACAAAAATTTAACGCGAATTTTAACAAAATATTAACGCTTACAATTTAGGTGGCACTTTTC
GGGGAAATGTGCGCGGAACCCCTATTTGTTTATTTTTCTAAATACATTCAAATATGTATCCGCTCATGAG
ACAATAACCCTGATAAATGCTTCAATAATATTGAAAAAGGAAGAGTATGAGTATTCAACATTTCCGTGTC
GCCCTTATTCCCTTTTTTGCGGCATTTTGCCTTCCTGTTTTTGCTCACCCAGAAACGCTGGTGAAAGTAA
AAGATGCTGAAGATCAGTTGGGTGCACGAGTGGGTTACATCGAACTGGATCTCAACAGCGGTAAGATCCT
TGAGAGTTTTCGCCCCGAAGAACGTTTTCCAATGATGAGCACTTTTAAAGTTCTGCTATGTGGCGCGGTA
TTATCCCGTATTGACGCCGGGCAAGAGCAACTCGGTCGCCGCATACACTATTCTCAGAATGACTTGGTTG
AGTACTCACCAGTCACAGAAAAGCATCTTACGGATGGCATGACAGTAAGAGAATTATGCAGTGCTGCCAT
AACCATGAGTGATAACACTGCGGCCAACTTACTTCTGACAACGATCGGAGGACCGAAGGAGCTAACCGCT
TTTTTGCACAACATGGGGGATCATGTAACTCGCTTTGATCGTTGGGAACCGGAGCTGAATGAAGCCATAC
CAAACGACGAGCGTGACACCACGATGCCTGTAGCAATGGCAACAACGTTGCGCAAACTATTAACTGGCGA
ACTACTTACTCTAGCTTCCCGGCAACAATTAATAGACTGGATGGAGGCGGATAAAGTTGCAGGACCACTT
CTGCGCTCGGCCCTTCCGGCTGGCTGGTTTATTGCTGATAAATCTGGAGCCGGTGAGCGTGGGTCTCGCG
GTATCATTGCAGCACTGGGGCCAGATGGTAAGCCCTCCCGTATCGTAGTTATCTACACGACGGGGAGTCA
GGCAACTATGGATGAACGAAATAGACAGATCGCTGAGATAGGTGCCTCACTGATTAAGCATTGGTAACTG
TCAGACCAAGTTTACTCATATATACTTTAGATTGATTTAAAACTTCATTTTTAATTTAAAAGGATCTAGG
TGAAGATCCTTTTTGATAATCTCATGACCAAAATCCCTTAACGTGAGTTTTCGTTCCACTGAGCGTCAGA
CCCCGTAGAAAAGATCAAAGGATCTTCTTGAGATCCTTTTTTTCTGCGCGTAATCTGCTGCTTGCAAACA
AAAAAACCACCGCTACCAGCGGTGGTTTGTTTGCCGGATCAAGAGCTACCAACTCTTTTTCCGAAGGTAA
CTGGCTTCAGCAGAGCGCAGATACCAAATACTGTTCTTCTAGTGTAGCCGTAGTTAGGCCACCACTTCAA
GAACTCTGTAGCACCGCCTACATACCTCGCTCTGCTAATCCTGTTACCAGTGGCTGCTGCCAGTGGCGAT
AAGTCGTGTCTTACCGGGTTGGACTCAAGACGATAGTTACCGGATAAGGCGCAGCGGTCGGGCTGAACGG
GGGGTTCGTGCACACAGCCCAGCTTGGAGCGAACGACCTACACCGAACTGAGATACCTACAGCGTGAGCT
ATGAGAAAGCGCCACGCTTCCCGAAGGGAGAAAGGCGGACAGGTATCCGGTAAGCGGCAGGGTCGGAACA
GGAGAGCGCACGAGGGAGCTTCCAGGGGGAAACGCCTGGTATCTTTATAGTCCTGTCGGGTTTCGCCACC
TCTGACTTGAGCGTCGATTTTTGTGATGCTCGTCAGGGGGGCGGAGCCTATGGAAAAACGCCAGCAACGC
GGCCTTTTTACGGTTCCTGGCCTTTTGCTGGCCTTTTGCTCACATGTTCTTTCCTGCGTTATCCCCTGAT
TCTGTGGATAACCGTATTACCGCCTTTGAGTGAGCTGATACCGCTCGCCGCAGCCGAACGACCGAGCGCA
GCGAGTCAGTGAGCGAGGAAGCGGAAGAGCGCCCAATACGCAAAC
Features (pLannotate 1.2.2; 12 found; start..end, strand, type, name):
     57..75      +  promoter       T7 promoter: promoter for bacteriophage T7 RNA polymerase
    107..129     +  RBS            RBS: efficient ribosome binding site from bacteriophage T7 gene 10 (Olins and Rangwala, 1989)
    140..160     +  CDS            capTEV™ (fragment): composite tag for in vivo biotinylation, TEV protease cleavage, and 6xHis tagging
    446..1165    +  CDS            cEGFP: cEGFP is a basic (constitutively fluorescent) green fluorescent protein published in 2008, derived from Aequorea victoria.
   1839..1888    +  CDS            SET1 (fragment): solubility-enhancement tag derived from T7 phage gene 10B
   1896..1943    +  terminator     T7 terminator: transcription terminator for bacteriophage T7 RNA polymerase
   1969..2035    +  CDS            lacZα (fragment): LacZα fragment of β-galactosidase; lacZ fragment
   2040..2495    +  rep_origin     f1 ori (sequence partly withheld): f1 bacteriophage origin of replication; arrow indicates direction of (+) strand synthesis
   2521..2625    +  promoter       AmpR promoter: bla
   2626..3486    +  CDS            AmpR: β-lactamase; bla; confers resistance to ampicillin, carbenicillin, and related antibiotics
   3657..4245    +  rep_origin     ori: high-copy-number ColE1/pMB1/pBR322/pUC origin of replication
   4428..37      +  CDS            lacI (fragment) (across the origin): lac repressor; lacI; The lac repressor binds to the lac operator to inhibit transcription in E. coli. This inhibition can be relieved by adding lactose or isopropyl-β-D-thiogalactopyranoside (IPTG).
