[The description below was written by a language model from this plasmid's Addgene catalogue record and pLannotate feature annotations shown in this document.]
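Description:
iDianiSnFR is a bacterial expression plasmid built on the pHHM.X51 backbone that encodes a synthetic, genetically encoded fluorescent biosensor belonging to the iDrugSnFR family of sensors for nicotinic agonists. The plasmid is maintained in E. coli at high copy through a ColE1/pUC-type origin and is selected with ampicillin via the β-lactamase (AmpR) gene and its own promoter. An f1 phage origin is also present, which in principle allows production of single-stranded DNA. Short lacZα and lacI fragments detected in the sequence appear to be backbone remnants rather than functional genes, so the plasmid does not carry a complete lac repressor.

The roughly 1.7 kb sensor coding sequence sits between NdeI and HindIII sites, downstream of a T7 promoter and the efficient ribosome binding site from phage T7 gene 10, and is followed by a T7 terminator. Expression therefore depends on a host that supplies T7 RNA polymerase. The catalogue lists N-terminal His and HA tags and a C-terminal Myc tag; the annotation picks up a short His-tag-related fragment at the start of the open reading frame, useful for affinity purification, while the epitope tags allow immunodetection. An internal GFP-derived segment, annotated as a circularly related EGFP variant, provides the fluorescent readout. The flanking portions of the insert are not annotated, and the record does not state which ligand-binding domain they encode. A small hit to a T7 gene 10B-derived tag near the terminator is probably vector-derived sequence. The construct is intended for producing sensor protein in bacteria for characterisation, in support of optical measurement of subcellular pharmacokinetics of nicotinic and smoking-cessation ligands.
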