Addgene plasmid #177741: iDianiSnFR
Purpose: Develop a family of genetically encoded fluorescent biosensors for nicotinic agonists, termed iDrugSnFRs, thus enabling optical subcellular pharmacokinetics for nicotinic agonists
Depositing lab: Henry Lester. Depositing organization: California Institute of Technology. Publication: Fluorescence activation mechanism and imaging of drug permeation with new sensors for smoking-cessation ligands. Nichols AL, Blumenfeld Z, Fan C, Luebbert L, Blom AE, Cohen BN, Marvin JS, Borden PM, Kim CH, Muthusamy AK, Shivange AV, Knox HJ, Campello HR, Wang JH, Dougherty DA, Looger LL, Gallagher T, Rees DC, Lester HA. eLife. 2022 Jan 4;11. pii: 74648. doi: 10.7554/eLife.74648. PubMed 34982029.
Backbone
  Vector backbone: pHHM.X51
  Backbone manufacturer: Caltech
  Backbone size w/o insert (bp): 2761
  Vector type: Bacterial Expression
Growth in bacteria
  Bacterial resistance: Ampicillin, 100 μg/mL
  Growth temperature: 37°C
  Growth strain: DH5alpha
  Copy number: High Copy
Gene/Insert
  Gene/Insert name: iDianiSnFR
  Species: Synthetic
  Insert size (bp): 1683
  Promoter: T7
  Tag / fusion protein: HA (N terminal on insert); His (N terminal on insert); Myc (C terminal on insert)
  Cloning method: Restriction Enzyme; 5′ cloning site NdeI (not destroyed); 3′ cloning site HindIII (not destroyed)
  Sequencing primers: 5′ T7; 3′ T7 term
Terms and licenses: Academic/Nonprofit Terms; Industry Terms: Not Available to Industry
Depositor comments: Read the preprint at bioRxiv: https://www.biorxiv.org/content/10.1101/2021.10.04.463082v3.
How to cite: iDianiSnFR was a gift from Henry Lester (Addgene plasmid # 177741 ; http://n2t.net/addgene:177741 ; RRID:Addgene_177741)
